>Addgene plasmid #210319 | NSP4-mCherry | addgene full sequence | sequence record 418190 | Addgene NGS Result
ATTAGTTATTAATAGTAATCAATTACGGGGTCATTAGTTCATAGCCCATATATGGAGTTCCGCGTTACAT
AACTTACGGTAAATGGCCCGCCTGGCTGACCGCCCAACGACCCCCGCCCATTGACGTCAATAATGACGTA
TGTTCCCATAGTAACGCCAATAGGGACTTTCCATTGACGTCAATGGGTGGAGTATTTACGGTAAACTGCC
CACTTGGCAGTACATCAAGTGTATCATATGCCAAGTACGCCCCCTATTGACGTCAATGACGGTAAATGGC
CCGCCTGGCATTATGCCCAGTACATGACCTTATGGGACTTTCCTACTTGGCAGTACATCTACGTATTAGT
CATCGCTATTACCATGGTGATGCGGTTTTGGCAGTACATCAATGGGCGTGGATAGCGGTTTGACTCACGG
GGATTTCCAAGTCTCCACCCCATTGACGTCAATGGGAGTTTGTTTTGGCACCAAAATCAACGGGACTTTC
CAAAATGTCGTAACAACTCCGCCCCATTGACGCAAATGGGCGGTAGGCGTGTACGGTGGGAGGTCTATAT
AAGCAGAGCTGGTTTAGTGAACCGTCAGATCCGCTAGCGCTACCGGACTCAGATCTCGAGATGCCAACTT
TGTACAAAAAAGTTGGCATGAAGATCGTGAACAACTGGCTGAAGCAGCTGATCAAGGTGACCCTGGTGTT
CCTGTTCGTGGCCGCTATCTTCTACCTGATCACCCCTGTGCACGTGATGAGCAAGCACACCGACTTCAGC
TCCGAGATCATCGGCTACAAGGCCATCGACGGCGGAGTGACCAGAGACATCGCTTCCACCGACACCTGCT
TCGCCAACAAGCACGCTGACTTCGACACCTGGTTCTCCCAGAGAGGTGGCTCTTACACCAACGACAAGGC
CTGCCCACTGATCGCCGCTGTGATCACCCGTGAAGTGGGATTCGTGGTGCCTGGCCTGCCAGGAACCATC
CTGAGAACCACCAACGGTGACTTCCTGCACTTCCTGCCACGCGTGTTCAGCGCCGTGGGCAACATCTGCT
ACACCCCTTCTAAGCTGATCGAGTACACCGACTTCGCCACCTCTGCTTGCGTGCTGGCCGCTGAATGCAC
CATCTTCAAGGACGCCAGCGGAAAGCCAGTGCCCTACTGCTACGACACCAACGTGCTGGAGGGTAGCGTG
GCTTACGAATCCCTGCGCCCAGACACCAGATACGTGCTGATGGACGGCTCCATCATCCAGTTCCCCAACA
CCTACCTGGAGGGAAGCGTGCGCGTGGTGACCACCTTCGACTCCGAATACTGCAGACACGGAACCTGCGA
GCGTTCCGAAGCCGGAGTGTGCGTGTCTACCAGCGGTCGCTGGGTGCTGAACAACGACTACTACAGGTCT
CTGCCTGGCGTGTTCTGCGGAGTGGATGCTGTGAACCTGCTGACCAACATGTTCACCCCACTGATCCAGC
CCATCGGTGCTCTGGACATCTCCGCCTCTATCGTGGCTGGAGGTATCGTGGCCATCGTGGTGACCTGCCT
GGCTTACTACTTCATGAGGTTCCGCAGGGCCTTCGGTGAATACAGCCACGTGGTGGCTTTCAACACCCTG
CTGTTCCTGATGTCCTTCACCGTGCTGTGCCTGACCCCCGTGTACTCTTTCCTGCCAGGCGTGTACAGCG
TGATCTACCTGTACCTGACCTTCTACCTGACCAACGACGTGTCTTTCCTGGCCCACATCCAGTGGATGGT
CATGTTCACCCCTCTGGTGCCTTTCTGGATCACCATCGCTTACATCATCTGCATCTCTACCAAGCACTTC
TACTGGTTCTTCAGCAACTACCTGAAGAGACGTGTGGTGTTCAACGGCGTGAGCTTCTCCACCTTCGAGG
AAGCCGCTCTGTGCACCTTCCTGCTGAACAAGGAGATGTACCTGAAGCTGCGCAGCGACGTGCTGCTGCC
TCTGACCCAGTACAACAGGTACCTGGCCCTGTACAACAAGTACAAGTACTTCTCCGGCGCTATGGACACC
ACCTCTTACCGTGAAGCCGCTTGCTGCCACCTGGCCAAGGCTCTGAACGACTTCTCTAACAGCGGATCCG
ACGTGCTGTACCAGCCCCCTCAGACCTCTATCACCAGCGCCGTGCTGCAGGCGGATCCACCGGTCGCCAC
CATGGTGAGCAAGGGCGAGGAGGATAACATGGCCATCATCAAGGAGTTCATGCGCTTCAAGGTGCACATG
GAGGGCTCCGTGAACGGCCACGAGTTCGAGATCGAGGGCGAGGGCGAGGGCCGCCCCTACGAGGGCACCC
AGACCGCCAAGCTGAAGGTGACCAAGGGTGGCCCCCTGCCCTTCGCCTGGGACATCCTGTCCCCTCAGTT
CATGTACGGCTCCAAGGCCTACGTGAAGCACCCCGCCGACATCCCCGACTACTTGAAGCTGTCCTTCCCC
GAGGGCTTCAATTGGGAGCGCGTGATGAACTTCGAGGACGGCGGCGTGGTGACCGTGACCCAGGACTCCT
CCCTGCAGGACGGCGAGTTCATCTACAAGGTGAAGCTGCGCGGCACCAACTTCCCCTCCGACGGCCCCGT
AATGCAGTGTCGTACCATGGGCTGGGAGGCCTCCACTGAGCGGATGTACCCCGAGGACGGCGCCCTGAAG
GGCGAGATCAAGCAGAGGCTGAAGCTGAAGGACGGCGGCCACTACGACGCTGAGGTCAAGACCACCTACA
AGGCCAAGAAGCCCGTGCAGCTGCCCGGCGCCTACAACGTCGACATCAAGTTGGACATCCTTTCCCACAA
CGAGGACTACACCATCGTGGAACAGTACGAACGCGCCGAGGGCCGCCACTCCACCGGCGGCATGGACGAG
CTGTACAAGTAAGCGGCCGCGACTCTAGATCATAATCAGCCATACCACATTTGTAGAGGTTTTACTTGCT
TTAAAAAACCTCCCACACCTCCCCCTGAACCTGAAACATAAAATGAATGCAATTGTTGTTGTTAACTTGT
TTATTGCAGCTTATAATGGTTACAAATAAAGCAATAGCATCACAAATTTCACAAATAAAGCATTTTTTTC
ACTGCATTCTAGTTGTGGTTTGTCCAAACTCATCAATGTATCTTAAGGCGTAAATTGTAAGCGTTAATAT
TTTGTTAAAATTCGCGTTAAATTTTTGTTAAATCAGCTCATTTTTTAACCAATAGGCCGAAATCGGCAAA
ATCCCTTATAAATCAAAAGAATAGACCGAGATAGGGT
[37 nt withheld, positions 3258-3294]
AAAGAACGTGGACTCCAACGTCAAAGG
[49 nt withheld, positions 3322-3370]
T
[91 nt withheld, positions 3372-3462]
G
[124 nt withheld, positions 3464-3587]
CAGGTGGCACTTTTCGGGGAAATGTGCGCGGAACCCCTATTTGTTTATTTTTCTAAATACATTCAAATAT
GTATCCGCTCATGAGACAATAACCCTGATAAATGCTTCAATAATATTGAAAAAGGAAGAGTCCTGAGGCG
GAAAGAACCAGCTGTGGAATGTGTGTCAGTTAGGGTGTGGAAAGTCCCCAGGCTCCCCAGCAGGCAGAAG
TATGCAAAGCATGCATCTCAATTAGTCAGCAACCAGGTGTGGAAAGTCCCCAGGCTCCCCAGCAGGCAGA
AGTATGCAAAGCATGCATCTCAATTAGTCAGCAACCATAGTCCCGCCCCTAACTCCGCCCATCCCGCCCC
TAACTCCGCCCAGTTCCGCCCATTCTCCGCCCCATGGCTGACTAATTTTTTTTATTTATGCAGAGGCCGA
GGCCGCCTCGGCCTCTGAGCTATTCCAGAAGTAGTGAGGAGGCTTTTTTGGAGGCCTAGGCTTTTGCAAA
GATCGATCAAGAGACAGGATGAGGATCGTTTCGCATGATTGAACAAGATGGATTGCACGCAGGTTCTCCG
GCCGCTTGGGTGGAGAGGCTATTCGGCTATGACTGGGCACAACAGACAATCGGCTGCTCTGATGCCGCCG
TGTTCCGGCTGTCAGCGCAGGGGCGCCCGGTTCTTTTTGTCAAGACCGACCTGTCCGGTGCCCTGAATGA
ACTGCAAGACGAGGCAGCGCGGCTATCGTGGCTGGCCACGACGGGCGTTCCTTGCGCAGCTGTGCTCGAC
GTTGTCACTGAAGCGGGAAGGGACTGGCTGCTATTGGGCGAAGTGCCGGGGCAGGATCTCCTGTCATCTC
ACCTTGCTCCTGCCGAGAAAGTATCCATCATGGCTGATGCAATGCGGCGGCTGCATACGCTTGATCCGGC
TACCTGCCCATTCGACCACCAAGCGAAACATCGCATCGAGCGAGCACGTACTCGGATGGAAGCCGGTCTT
GTCGATCAGGATGATCTGGACGAAGAGCATCAGGGGCTCGCGCCAGCCGAACTGTTCGCCAGGCTCAAGG
CGAGCATGCCCGACGGCGAGGATCTCGTCGTGACCCATGGCGATGCCTGCTTGCCGAATATCATGGTGGA
AAATGGCCGCTTTTCTGGATTCATCGACTGTGGCCGGCTGGGTGTGGCGGACCGCTATCAGGACATAGCG
TTGGCTACCCGTGATATTGCTGAAGAGCTTGGCGGCGAATGGGCTGACCGCTTCCTCGTGCTTTACGGTA
TCGCCGCTCCCGATTCGCAGCGCATCGCCTTCTATCGCCTTCTTGACGAGTTCTTCTGAGCGGGACTCTG
GGGTTCGAAATGACCGACCAAGCGACGCCCAACCTGCCATCACGAGATTTCGATTCCACCGCCGCCTTCT
ATGAAAGGTTGGGCTTCGGAATCGTTTTCCGGGACGCCGGCTGGATGATCCTCCAGCGCGGGGATCTCAT
GCTGGAGTTCTTCGCCCACCCTAGGGGGAGGCTAACTGAAACACGGAAGGAGACAATACCGGAAGGAACC
CGCGCTATGACGGCAATAAAAAGACAGAATAAAACGCACGGTGTTGGGTCGTTTGTTCATAAACGCGGGG
TTCGGTCCCAGGGCTGGCACTCTGTCGATACCCCACCGAGACCCCATTGGGGCCAATACGCCCGCGTTTC
TTCCTTTTCCCCACCCCACCCCCCAAGTTCGGGTGAAGGCCCAGGGCTCGCAGCCAACGTCGGGGCGGCA
GGCCCTGCCATAGCCTCAGGTTACTCATATATACTTTAGATTGATTTAAAACTTCATTTTTAATTTAAAA
GGATCTAGGTGAAGATCCTTTTTGATAATCTCATGACCAAAATCCCTTAACGTGAGTTTTCGTTCCACTG
AGCGTCAGACCCCGTAGAAAAGATCAAAGGATCTTCTTGAGATCCTTTTTTTCTGCGCGTAATCTGCTGC
TTGCAAACAAAAAAACCACCGCTACCAGCGGTGGTTTGTTTGCCGGATCAAGAGCTACCAACTCTTTTTC
CGAAGGTAACTGGCTTCAGCAGAGCGCAGATACCAAATACTGTTCTTCTAGTGTAGCCGTAGTTAGGCCA
CCACTTCAAGAACTCTGTAGCACCGCCTACATACCTCGCTCTGCTAATCCTGTTACCAGTGGCTGCTGCC
AGTGGCGATAAGTCGTGTCTTACCGGGTTGGACTCAAGACGATAGTTACCGGATAAGGCGCAGCGGTCGG
GCTGAACGGGGGGTTCGTGCACACAGCCCAGCTTGGAGCGAACGACCTACACCGAACTGAGATACCTACA
GCGTGAGCTATGAGAAAGCGCCACGCTTCCCGAAGGGAGAAAGGCGGACAGGTATCCGGTAAGCGGCAGG
GTCGGAACAGGAGAGCGCACGAGGGAGCTTCCAGGGGGAAACGCCTGGTATCTTTATAGTCCTGTCGGGT
TTCGCCACCTCTGACTTGAGCGTCGATTTTTGTGATGCTCGTCAGGGGGGCGGAGCCTATGGAAAAACGC
CAGCAACGCGGCCTTTTTACGGTTCCTGGCCTTTTGCTGGCCTTTTGCTCACATGTTCTTTCCTGCGTTA
TCCCCTGATTCTGTGGATAACCGTATTACCGCCATGC
Features (pLannotate 1.2.2; 16 found; start..end, strand, type, name):
     63..366     +  enhancer       CMV enhancer: human cytomegalovirus immediate early enhancer
    367..570     +  promoter       CMV promoter: human cytomegalovirus (CMV) immediate early promoter
    593..620     +  misc_feature   MCS (fragment): multiple cloning site
    621..642     +  protein_bind   attL1 (fragment): mutant version of attL; recombination site for the Gateway® LR reaction LR Clonase™
    645..2153    +  CDS            R1A_SARS2 (fragment): Experimental evidence at protein level: Swiss-Prot protein existence level 1. [Non-structural protein 10]: Plays a pivotal role in viral transcription by stimulating both nsp14 3'-5' exoribonuclease and nsp16 2'-O-methyltransferase activities. Therefore plays an essential role in viral mRNAs cap methylation. From Severe acute respiratory syndrome coronavirus 2 (2019-nCoV) (SARS-CoV-2).
   2172..2882    +  CDS            mCherry2: derivative of the monomeric red fluorescent protein mCherry mammalian codon-optimized
   2898..2981    +  CDS            large T antigen (fragment): large T antigen from SV40 (simian virus 40)
   3004..3125    +  polyA_signal   SV40 poly(A) signal: SV40 polyadenylation signal
   3159..3587    -  rep_origin     f1 ori (sequence partly withheld): f1 bacteriophage origin of replication; arrow indicates direction of (+) strand synthesis
   3614..3718    +  promoter       AmpR promoter: bla
   3720..4077    +  promoter       SV40 promoter: SV40 enhancer and early promoter
   4112..4906    +  CDS            NeoR/KanR: aminoglycoside phosphotransferase from Tn5; aph(3')-II (or nptII); confers resistance to neomycin, kanamycin, and G418 (Geneticin®)
   4927..5079    +  CDS            ble (fragment): BLE_KLEPN - Experimental evidence at protein level: Swiss-Prot protein existence level 1. Binding protein with a strong affinity to the bleomycin family of antibiotics. Binds to CL990; an antimitotic-antibiotic compound. From Klebsiella pneumoniae.
   5138..5185    +  polyA_signal   HSV TK poly(A) signal: herpes simplex virus thymidine kinase polyadenylation signal (Cole and Stacy, 1985)
   5276..5292    -  polyA_signal   bGH poly(A) signal (fragment): bovine growth hormone polyadenylation signal
   5514..6102    +  rep_origin     ori: high-copy-number ColE1/pMB1/pBR322/pUC origin of replication
