[The description below was written by a language model from this plasmid's Addgene catalogue record and pLannotate feature annotations shown in this document.]
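Description:
NSP4-mCherry is a mammalian expression plasmid built on the mCherry-N1 backbone that produces SARS-CoV-2 non-structural protein 4 (NSP4) with the red fluorescent protein mCherry fused to its C terminus. The NSP4 coding sequence, about 1.5 kb, derives from the ORF1ab polyprotein of the Wuhan-Hu-1 isolate and carries many synonymous changes from codon optimization. It was inserted by ligation-independent cloning downstream of the human cytomegalovirus immediate-early enhancer and promoter. The automated annotation matches this region to a fragment of the SARS-CoV-2 replicase polyprotein 1a. The functional text attached to that hit describes nsp10 and is a generic database note rather than a description of this insert. A short fragment of an attL1 Gateway site sits just upstream of the open reading frame. The fluorescent protein reading frame follows NSP4 after a short linker; the annotation tool labels it mCherry2, while the catalogue calls it mCherry. Transcripts terminate at an SV40 polyadenylation signal.

The plasmid replicates in E. coli from a high-copy ColE1/pUC-type origin and also carries an f1 phage origin. A single Tn5 aminoglycoside phosphotransferase gene (NeoR/KanR) provides both selections. It is driven by a bacterial bla promoter for kanamycin selection in bacteria, and by the SV40 enhancer/early promoter, with an HSV TK polyadenylation signal, for G418 selection of transfected mammalian cells. The sequenced record is 6,214 nt, close to the roughly 6.3 kb listed in the catalogue.

The construct allows the expression and subcellular localization of NSP4 to be followed by red fluorescence in mammalian cells. It was deposited with a study of host endoplasmic reticulum proteins that interact with the SARS-CoV-2 replication machinery.
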