Addgene plasmid #210319: NSP4-mCherry
Purpose: Expresses SARS-CoV-2 NSP4 fused with mCherry in mammalian cells
Depositing lab: Michele Pagano. Depositing organization: NYU Grossman School of Medicine. Publication: The REEP5/TRAM1 complex binds SARS-CoV-2 NSP3 and promotes virus replication. Li J, Gui Q, Liang FX, Sall J, Zhang Q, Duan Y, Dhabaria A, Askenazi M, Ueberheide B, Stapleford KA, Pagano M. J Virol. 2023 Sep 28:e0050723. doi: 10.1128/jvi.00507-23. PubMed 37768083.
Backbone
  Vector backbone: mCherry-N1
  Backbone size w/o insert (bp): 4700
  Total vector size (bp): 6300
  Vector type: Mammalian Expression
  Selectable markers: Neomycin (select with G418)
Growth in bacteria
  Bacterial resistance: Kanamycin, 50 μg/mL
  Growth temperature: 37°C
  Growth strain: DH5alpha
  Copy number: High Copy
Gene/Insert
  Gene/Insert name: SARS-CoV-2 NSP4
  Species: H. sapiens (human); SARS-CoV-2 isolate Wuhan-Hu-1
  Insert size (bp): 1506
  Mutation: Many synonymous changes due to codon optimization
  Entrez Gene: ORF1ab (a.k.a. GU280_gp01)
  Tag / fusion protein: mCherry (C terminal on insert)
  Cloning method: Ligation Independent Cloning
  Sequencing primers: 5′ CMV-F; 3′ mCherry-R
Terms and licenses: Academic/Nonprofit Terms; Industry Terms: Not Available to Industry
How to cite: NSP4-mCherry was a gift from Michele Pagano (Addgene plasmid # 210319 ; http://n2t.net/addgene:210319 ; RRID:Addgene_210319)
